>Addgene plasmid #214219 | pDSG591 | addgene full sequence | sequence record 426115 | Addgene NGS Result
GAGAGCGTTCACCGACAAACAACAGATAAAACGAAAGGCCCAGTCTTTCGACTGAGCCTTTCGTTTTATT
TGATGCCTGGGGAGTGTGAGTGGGAGGTCTGTATGTACGTCGAGTACCTTTGGTCGAAAAAAAAAGCCCG
CACTGTCAGGTGCGGGCTTTTTTCTGTGTTTCCTTAACGCTGTGTACCCGGACAAACACCATTAATCAGC
AGGAAGGTAAATTCTTCAATATCCTGTTCAACGGTCAGCTGTTCGGTCAGTAGGCGATACCAACAAAAAC
CAAAAATCATATCCAGCAGCAGTTCACGATTGGTATCTTTCGGCAGTTCACCATTGCTAATGGCATTTTC
AACCAGTTTTTTCGGCATCTCACGACGACGTTCCATAAACTGATCTTTCAGCTGGGTCAGGGTTGCAGGG
TCCAGCTGTGCTTCTGCAATAACACAACGAAATGCTTCACCACAAATGGTTTCACGCCAAACTTTCCACA
GATTACGCAGCAGAAAATCCAGATCGGCTTTAAAGCTACCCAGATCCGGAAATTTACGCACCTGTTCGCT
TTCATTTTCATACACTTCGGCAATCAGTGCTGCTTTATTGGTCCACCAACGATAAATGGTCGGTTTGCTT
GCACCGGCACGACGTGCAACGCTTTCAATGCTCAGACCGCTATAACCACATTCTTTCAGGATTTCAATGG
TGCTGGTCAGAATTGCTTTATGGGTATGCGGACTACGCAGGCTACCAATGCTGCTACGGCTCGGGGTACG
TGCCATTAATTATTCCTACTTTCAGAGGAAAGTTAAACAAAATTATTTGTAGAGGGAAACCGTTGTGGTC
TCCCTGAATATATTATACGAGCCTTATGCATGCCCGTAAAGTTATCCAGCAACCACTCATAGACCTAGGG
CAGCAGATAGGGACGACGTGGTGTTAGCTGTGCCGTCGGAATTGCTATAGCCCTTAACGCATGAGAAAGC
CCCCGGAAGATCACCTTCCGGGGGCTTTTTTATTGCGCTCTGATTCGTTACCAATTGACATGATACGAAA
CGTACCGTATCGTTAAGGTTACTTAGCCATCCCGAAATACGATTAGGTAAGTAATGAAGGCAGCTATTTA
TATACGTGTTTCTACTCAAGAGCAAGTAGAAAATTATTCAATACAAGCTCAAACTGAAAAACTAACAGGA
TTGTGCCGCTCGAAGGACTGGGACGTATACGATATTTTCATTGACGGCGGATACTCCGGCTCAAATATGA
ATCGTCCCGCATTAAATGAAATGCTAAGTAAACTACACGAAATTGATGCTGTAGTCGTATATCGATTAGA
CAGACTATCCCGCTCACAAAGAGACACAATAACGCTTATTGAAGAATACTTCTTAAAAAACAATGTAGAG
TTTGTTAGTTTGTCTGAAACGCTTGATACCAGTTCCCCTTTCGGTCGTGCAATGATTGGTATATTATCAG
TATTCGCACAGCTAGAGCGCGAAACAATCCGAGATCGTATGGTGATGGGGAAAATTAAGCGTATTGAAGC
AGGTCTTCCGTTAACAACTGCGAAAGGTAGAACGTTCGGCTATGATGTTATAGATACAAAATTATACATT
AATGAAGAAGAAGCAAAACAGTTACAACTGATTTATGATATTTTCGAAGAAGAACAAAGTATAACTTTTT
TACAGAAAAGACTAAAAAAATTAGGCTTTAAAGTTAGAACATATAATCGCTATAACAACTGGCTAACTAA
TGATTTGTATTGTGGTTATGTTTCATATAAAGATAAAGTTCATGTAAAAGGTATTCATGAACCTATCATC
AGTGAAGAGCAATTCTATAGAGTTCAAGAAATATTTACTCGTATGGGTAAAAATCCGAACATGAATAGAG
ATTCAGCATCGTTGCTAAATAATTTAGTAGTTTGTAGTAAATGCGGGTTAGGCTTTGTTCATCGTAGAAA
AGATACAATGTCGCGTGGTAAAAAATATCATTATAGATATTATAGTTGCAAGACTTATAAACATACTCAT
GAACTCGAAAAATGCGGGAATAAAATTTGGAGAGCTGACAAACTTGAAGAATTAATTATTAATCGTGTGA
ATAATTATAGTTTCGCTTCCAGAAATGTAGATAAAGAAGATGAATTAGATAGCTTAAATGAAAAGCTTAA
AATAGAACATGCAAAGAAAAAACGATTATTTGATTTATATATAAATGGCTCGTATGAAGTTTCAGAACTT
GATTCTATGATGAATGATATTGATGCTCAAATTAATTATTATGAATCACAAATAGAAGCTAACGAAGAAT
TGAAGAAAAACAAAAAGATACAAGAAAATTTAGCTGATTTAGCAACAGTTGATTTTGACTCTTTAGAGTT
CAGAGAAAAGCAACTTTATTTAAAATCACTAATAAACAAAATTTATATTGATGGTGAACAAGTTACTATT
GAATGGCTCGAACAGAAACTGATCAGCGAAGAAGATCTGTGATAGTAATAACCCGGGGGTTCCCATGGTA
CGCGTGCTAGAGGCATCAAATAAAACGAAAGGCTCAGTCGAAAGACTGGGCCTTTCGTTTTATCTGTTGT
TTGTCGGTGAACGCTCTCCTGAGTAGGACAAATCCGCCGCCCTAGATACTAGTAGCGGCCGCTGCAGGAG
TCACTAAGGGTTAGTTAGTTAGATTAGCAGAAAGTCAAAAGCCTCCGACCGGAGGCTTTTGACTAAAACT
TCCCTTGGGGTTATCATTGGGGCTCACTCAAAGGCGGTAATCAGATAAAAAAAATCCTTAGCTTTCGCTA
AGGATGATTTCTGCTAGTATGCTTGGATTCTCACCAATAAAAAACGCCCGGCGGCAACCGAGCGTTCTGA
ACAAATCCAGATGGAGTTCTGAGGTCATTACTGGATCTATCAACAGGAGTCCAAGCGAGCTCTTATTTGC
CGACTACCTTGGTGATCTCGCCTTTCACGTAGTGGACAAATTCTTCCAACTGATCTGCGCGCGAGGCCAA
GCGATCTTCTTCTTGTCCAAGATAAGCCTGTCTAGCTTCAAGTATGACGGGCTGATACTGGGCCGGCAGG
CGCTCCATTGCCCAGTCGGCAGCGACATCCTTCGGCGCGATTTTGCCGGTTACTGCGCTGTACCAAATGC
GGGACAACGTAAGCACTACATTTCGCTCATCGCCAGCCCAGTCGGGCGGCGAGTTCCATAGCGTTAAGGT
TTCATTTAGCGCCTCAAATAGATCCTGTTCAGGAACCGGATCAAAGAGTTCCTCCGCCGCTGGACCTACC
AAGGCAACGCTATGTTCTCTTGCTTTTGTCAGCAAGATAGCCAGATCAATGTCGATCGTGGCTGGCTCGA
AGATACCTGCAAGAATGTCATTGCGCTGCCATTCTCCAAATTGCAGTTCGCGCTTAGCTGGATAACGCCA
CGGAATGATGTCGTCGTGCACAACAATGGTGACTTCTACAGCGCGGAGAATCTCGCTCTCTCCAGGGGAA
GCCGAAGTTTCCAAAAGGTCGTTGATCAAAGCTCGCCGCGTTGTTTCATCAAGCCTTACGGTCACCGTAA
CCAGCAAATCAATATCACTGTGTGGCTTCAGGCCGCCATCCACTGCGGAGCCGTACAAATGTACGGCCAG
CAACGTCGGTTCGAGATGGCGCTCGATGACGCCAACTACCTCTGATAGTTGAGTCGATACTTCGGCGATC
ACCGCTTCCCTCATACGAAACGATCCTCATCCTGTCTCTTGATCAGATCTTGATCCCCTGCGCCATCAGA
TCCTTGGCGGCAAGAAAGCCATCCAGTTTACTTTGCAGGGCTTCCCAACCTTACCAGAGGGCGCCCCAGC
TGGCAATTCCGGTTCGCTTGCTCTCTAGTAGTTACATTGTCGATCTGTTCATGGTGAACAGCTTTGAATG
CACCAAAAACTCGTAAAAGCTCTGATGTATCTATCTTTTTTACACCGTTTTCATCTGTGCATATGGACAG
TTTTCCCTTTGATATGTAACGGTGAACAGTTGTTCTACTTTTGTTTGTTAGTCTTGATGCTTCACTGATA
GATACAAGAGCCATAAGAACCTCAGATCCTTCCGTATTTAGCCAGTATGTTCTCTAGTGTGGTTCGTTGT
TTTTGCGTGAGCCATGAGAACGAACCATTGAGATCATACTTACTTTGCATGTCACTCAAAAATTTTGCCT
CAAAACTGGTGAGCTGAATTTTTGCAGTTAAAGCATCGTGTAGTGTTTTTCTTAGTCCGTTATGTAGGTA
GGAATCTGATGTAATGGTTGTTGGTATTTTGTCACCATTCATTTTTATCTGGTTGTTCTCAAGTTCGGTT
ACGAGATCCATTTGTCTATCTAGTTCAACTTGGAAAATCAACGTATCAGTCGGGCGGCCTCGCTTATCAA
CCACCAATTTCATATTGCTGTAAGTGTTTAAATCTTTACTTATTGGTTTCAAAACCCATTGGTTAAGCCT
TTTAAACTCATGGTAGTTATTTTCAAGCATTAACATGAACTTAAATTCATCAAGGCTAATCTCTATATTT
GCCTTGTGAGTTTTCTTTTGTGTTAGTTCTTTTAATAACCACTCATAAATCCTCATAGAGTATTTGTTTT
CAAAAGACTTAACATGTTCCAGATTATATTTTATGAATTTTTTTAACTGGAAAAGATAAGGCAATATCTC
TTCACTAAAAACTAATTCTAATTTTTCGCTTGAGAACTTGGCATAGTTTGTCCACTGGAAAATCCCAAAG
CCTTTAACCAAAGGATTCCTGATTTCCACAGTTCTCGTCATCAGCTCTCTGGTTGCTTTAGCTAATACAC
CATAAGCATTTTCCCTACTGATGTTCATCATCTGAGCGTATTGGTTATAAGTGAACGATACCGTCCGTTC
TTTCCTTGTAGGGTTTTCAATCGTGGGGTTGAGTAGTGCCACACAGCATAAAATTAGCTTGGTTTCATGC
TCCGTTAAGTCATAGCGACTAATCGCTAGTTCATTTGCTTTGAAAACAACTAATTCAGACATACATCTCA
ATTGGTCTAGGTGATTTTAATCACTATACCAATTGAGATGGGCTAGTCAATGATAATTACATGTCCTTTT
CCTTTGAGTTGTGGGTATCTGTAAATTCTGCTAGACCTTTGCTGGAAAACTTGTAAATTCTGCTAGACCC
TCTGTAAATTCCGCTAGACCTTTGTGTGTTTTTTTTGTTTATATTCAAGTGGTTATAATTTATAGAATAA
AGAAAGAATAAAAAAAGATAAAAAGAATAGATCCCAGCCCTGTGTATAACTCACTACTTTAGTCAGTTCC
GCAGTATTACAAAAGGATGTCGCAAACGCTGTTTGCTCCTCTACAAAACAGACCTTAAAACCCTAAAGGC
TTAAGTAGCACCCTCGCAAGCTCGGGCAAATCGCTGAATATTCCTTTTGTCTCCGACCATCAGGCACCTG
AGTCGCTGTCTTTTTCGTGACATTCAGTTCGCTGCGCTCACGGCTCTGGCAGTGAATGGGGGTAAATGGC
ACTACAGGCGCCTTTTATGGATTCATGCAAGGAAACTACCCATAATACAAGAAAAGCCCGTCACGGGCTT
CTCAGGGCGTTTTATGGCGGGTCTGCTATGTGGTGCTATCTGACTTTTTGCTGTTCAGCAGTTCCTGCCC
TCTGATTTTCCAGTCTGACCACTTCGGATTATCCCGTGACAGGTCATTCAGACTGGCTAATGCACCCAGT
AAGGCAGCGGTATCATCAACAGGCTTACCCGTCTTACTGTCCCTAGTGCTTGGATTCTCACCAATAAAAA
ACGCCCGGCGGCAACCGAGCGTTCTGAACAAATCCAGATGGAGTTCTGAGGTCATTACTGGATCTATCAA
CAGGAGTCCAAGCGAGCTCGTAAACTTGGTCTGACAGCTCTAGCTCCGGCAAAAAAACGGGCAAGGTGTC
ACCACCCTGCCCTTTTTCTTTAAAACCGAAAAGATTACTTCGCGTTTGCCACCTGACGTCTAAGAAAAGG
AATATTCAGCAATTTGCCCGTGCCGAAGAAAGGCCCACCCGTGAAGGTGAGCCAGTGAGTTGATTGCTAC
GTAATTAGTTAGTTAGCCCTTAGTGACTCGAATTCGCGGCCGCTTCTAGAG
Features (pLannotate 1.2.2; 15 found; start..end, strand, type, name):
      1..72      -  terminator     rrnB T1 terminator: transcription terminator T1 from the E. coli rrnB gene
    126..194     -  ncRNA          Thr leader (fragment): Accession: RF00506 - Threonine operon leader
   2537..2623    +  terminator     rrnB T1 terminator: Escherichia coli rrnB; transcription terminator T1 from the E. coli rrnB gene
   2637..2657    +  misc_feature   BioBrick suffix: universal suffix for all parts
   2693..2724    +  terminator     tonB terminator: bidirectional E. coli tonB-P14 transcription terminator
   2771..2811    -  terminator     bacterial terminator (fragment): putative bacterial transcription terminator
   2827..2921    -  terminator     lambda t0 terminator: transcription terminator from phage lambda
   2933..3724    -  CDS            SmR: aminoglycoside adenylyltransferase (Murphy, 1985); aadA; confers resistance to spectinomycin and streptomycin
   3756..3878    -  CDS            tnpA (fragment): TN5P_ECOLX - Also known as tnp. Experimental evidence at protein level: Swiss-Prot protein existence level 1. Mediates transposition of transposon Tn5 by a 'cut and paste' mechanism. First, the monomeric transposase binds the 19 bp inverted DNA repeats flanking the transposon. Then, dimerization of the DNA- bound transposase creates a synaptic DNA complex. After nicking of the first DNA strand, excision of the transposon proceeds through a series of intermediates. The transposase then mediates the insertion of the transposon at a new site by strand transfer. The activity of the wild- type tran
   4082..5032    -  CDS            Rep101: RepA protein needed for replication with the pSC101 origin; rep101
   5080..5302    -  rep_origin     pSC101 ori: low-copy replication origin that requires the Rep101 protein
   5794..5888    -  terminator     lambda t0 terminator: transcription terminator from phage lambda
   5925..5984    +  terminator     his operon terminator: This putative transcriptin terminator from the E. coli his operon has a 2-bp deletion introduced during synthesis. Its efficiency has not been determined.
   6044..6073    -  terminator     T3Te terminator: phage T3 early transcription terminator
   6120..6141    +  misc_feature   BioBrick prefix: BioBrick prefix for parts that do not start with "ATG"
