[The description below was written by a language model from this plasmid's Addgene catalogue record and pLannotate feature annotations shown in this document.]
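Description:
pDSG591 is a low-copy bacterial expression plasmid built on the BioBrick backbone pSB4S5 for synthetic biology work in Escherichia coli. It replicates from the pSC101 origin, which depends on the plasmid-encoded Rep101 (RepA) protein. It is selected with spectinomycin through the aadA aminoglycoside adenylyltransferase gene (SmR), which also confers streptomycin resistance. BioBrick prefix and suffix sequences mark the boundaries of the cloning region. The backbone also contains many transcription terminators (rrnB T1, lambda t0, tonB, his operon, T3Te), which insulate the insert, the resistance marker and the replication module from read-through transcription. A short fragment annotated as Tn5 transposase next to the resistance gene is probably a remnant of the marker's origin rather than a functional element.

The catalogue lists the insert as PhlF and A118. PhlF is a TetR-family transcriptional repressor widely used in genetic circuits, and A118 is the name of a phage-derived serine integrase, which matches the stated purpose of "competition strain 7 integrase plasmid". Part of the plasmid derives from pNR220. The automated annotation found neither coding sequence: roughly 2.3 kb between the threonine leader fragment and the second rrnB T1 terminator is unannotated, and the payload presumably sits there. The record does not state which promoters drive the two genes, how they are regulated, or which recombination sites the integrase targets. The plasmid comes from a study of a synthetic differentiation circuit in E. coli designed to suppress mutant takeover. It appears to supply the recombinase and repressor components for one of the strains used in competition experiments.
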