Addgene plasmid #214219: pDSG591
Purpose: competition strain 7 integrase plasmid
Depositing lab: Uri Alon. Depositing organization: Weizmann Institute of Science. Publication: A synthetic differentiation circuit in Escherichia coli for suppressing mutant takeover. Glass DS, Bren A, Vaisbourd E, Mayo A, Alon U. Cell. 2024 Jan 31:S0092-8674(24)00061-8. doi: 10.1016/j.cell.2024.01.024. PubMed 38320549.
Backbone
  Vector backbone: pSB4S5
  Vector type: Bacterial Expression, Synthetic Biology
Growth in bacteria
  Bacterial resistance: Spectinomycin, 50 μg/mL
  Growth temperature: 37°C
  Growth strain: DH5alpha
  Copy number: Low Copy
Gene/Insert
  Gene/Insert name: PhlF, A118
Resource information
  A portion of this plasmid was derived from a plasmid made by: pNR220 (Addgene #79541)
Terms and licenses: Academic/Nonprofit Terms; Industry Terms: Not Available to Industry
How to cite: pDSG591 was a gift from Uri Alon (Addgene plasmid # 214219 ; http://n2t.net/addgene:214219 ; RRID:Addgene_214219)
